Addgene plasmid #53500: pUAST YFP Rab35 WT
Depositing lab: Matthew Scott. Depositing organization: Stanford University. Publication: Rab35 controls actin bundling by recruiting fascin as an effector protein. Zhang J, Fonovic M, Suyama K, Bogyo M, Scott MP. Science. 2009 Sep 4;325(5945):1250-4. doi: 10.1126/science.1174921. PubMed 19729655.
Backbone
  Vector backbone: pUAST
  Vector type: Insect Expression
Growth in bacteria
  Bacterial resistance: Ampicillin, 100 μg/mL
  Growth temperature: 37°C
  Growth strain: DH5alpha
  Copy number: Unknown
Gene/Insert
  Gene/Insert name: Rab35
  Species: D. melanogaster (fly)
  Entrez Gene: Rab35 (a.k.a. Dmel_CG9575, CG9575, DRab35, DmRab35, Dmel\CG9575, dRab35, rab35)
  Promoter: GAL4
  Tag / fusion protein: YFP (N terminal on backbone)
  Cloning method: Gateway Cloning
  Sequencing primers: 5′ EGFP-C; 3′ SV40pA-R
Terms and licenses: Academic/Nonprofit Terms; Industry Terms: Not Available to Industry
How to cite: pUAST YFP Rab35 WT was a gift from Matthew Scott (Addgene plasmid # 53500 ; http://n2t.net/addgene:53500 ; RRID:Addgene_53500)
