[The description below was written by a language model from this plasmid's Addgene catalogue record.]
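Description:
pUAST YFP Rab35 WT is an insect expression plasmid built on the pUAST backbone, the classic Drosophila vector for GAL4/UAS-driven transgene expression. It is propagated in E. coli under ampicillin selection; the copy number is not recorded, and no feature table is available, so the bacterial origin and any fly transformation elements or markers carried by the backbone are not documented in the record.

The payload is the wild-type Drosophila melanogaster Rab35 coding sequence (CG9575), a small Rab-family GTPase, introduced by Gateway recombination cloning. It is fused at its N terminus to YFP, with the tag supplied by the backbone, so the product is a fluorescent YFP-Rab35 protein. N-terminal tagging is the usual choice for Rab proteins because it leaves the C terminus, where Rabs are typically lipid-modified for membrane attachment, unobstructed. Expression is listed as GAL4-dependent: in the pUAST design, the transgene sits downstream of GAL4-binding upstream activating sequences and remains essentially silent until the yeast GAL4 transcription factor is provided, which allows tissue- or stage-specific expression determined by the chosen GAL4 driver. The listed sequencing primers suggest that an SV40 polyadenylation region lies downstream of the insert.

The "WT" designation implies that it serves as the unmutated reference form of the protein. The associated publication concerns Rab35 control of actin bundling through recruitment of fascin as an effector, so the construct suits visualising Rab35 localisation and testing the effects of its GAL4-driven expression in Drosophila cells or tissues.
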