>Addgene plasmid #53500 | pUAST YFP Rab35 WT | addgene partial sequence | sequence record 86712 | EGFP-C 5'-CATGGTCCTGCTGGAGTTCGTG-3'
GACGAGCTGTACAAGTCCGGACTCAGATCTCGAGCTCAAGCTTCGAATTCTGCAGTCGACGGTACCGCGG
GCCCGGGATCATCAACAAGTTTGTACAAAAAAGCAGGCTTAATGGCACGCGGCTTCGATCATCTATTCAA
GTTGCTAATAATCGGCGATAGCGGCGTGGGCAAGTCGTCGCTGCTCATCCGGTTCTCGGACGACACATTC
TCAGGCAGTTACATCACCACCATCGGCGTGGACTTTAAGATCCGCACCGTGGACATCGAGGGCATGCGCG
TAAAGCTGCAGATCTGGGACACGGCCGGGCAGGAGCGCTTCCGGACAATCACCAGCACCTACTACCGCGG
CACCCACGGCGTCATTGTCGTCTACGACGTCACGAACGGCGAATCCTTTGCGAACGTCCGCCGCTGGCTG
GAGGAGATCCAGAATAACTGCGATGTGGTTAAAAAAGTATTAGTGGGCAACAAGAACGACGATCCGGACA
GGAAGGTGGTCATTACCGAAGACGCGCAACGGTTTGCGAAACAAATGGACATCGAGCTATTCGAGACATC
TGCCAAAGACAACATAAACGTGGAGAACATGTTCTTGTCGATTACGCGACAGGTGCTCGATCACAAGCTG
CGCACCTCCCCCAACGAGCAGCAGAAGGACACGCTCCATCTGAAGCCCAATCCCAAGGGCAGCAAGGGTG
GGAAGTGCTGCAGGTGAAACCCAGCTTTCTTGTACAAAGTGGTTGATGATCCTCTAGAGGATCTTTGTGA
AGGAACCTTACTTCTGTGGTGTGACATAATTGGACAAACTACCTACAGAGATTTAAAGCTCTAAGGTAAA
TATAAAATTTTTAAGTGTATAATGTGTTAA
